Addgene plasmid #159132: pcDNA3.1_ 2xFLAG-2xSTREP_BACH1_Y11F
Purpose: Expresses BACH1 in mammalian cells
Depositing lab: Michele Pagano. Depositing organization: NYU Grossman School of Medicine. Publication: Nrf2 Activation Promotes Lung Cancer Metastasis by Inhibiting the Degradation of Bach1. Lignitto L, LeBoeuf SE, Homer H, Jiang S, Askenazi M, Karakousi TR, Pass HI, Bhutkar AJ, Tsirigos A, Ueberheide B, Sayin VI, Papagiannakopoulos T, Pagano M. Cell. 2019 Jul 11;178(2):316-329.e18. doi: 10.1016/j.cell.2019.06.003. Epub 2019 Jun 27. PubMed 31257023.
Backbone
  Vector backbone: PcDNA_3.1
  Backbone size w/o insert (bp): 5500
  Vector type: Mammalian Expression
  Selectable markers: Neomycin (select with G418)
Growth in bacteria
  Bacterial resistance: Ampicillin, 100 μg/mL
  Growth temperature: 37°C
  Growth strain: DH5alpha
  Copy number: High Copy
Gene/Insert
  Gene/Insert name: BACH1
  Species: H. sapiens (human)
  Insert size (bp): 2209
  Mutation: Y11F
  GenBank ID: NM_206866.3
  Entrez Gene: BACH1 (a.k.a. BACH-1, BTBD24)
  Promoter: CMV
  Tag / fusion protein: 2X-FLAG _ 2X-STREP (N terminal on backbone)
  Cloning method: Restriction Enzyme; 5′ cloning site BAMHI (not destroyed); 3′ cloning site XHOI (not destroyed)
  Sequencing primers: 5′ T7; 3′ BGHR
Terms and licenses: Academic/Nonprofit Terms; Industry Terms: Not Available to Industry
How to cite: pcDNA3.1_ 2xFLAG-2xSTREP_BACH1_Y11F was a gift from Michele Pagano (Addgene plasmid # 159132 ; http://n2t.net/addgene:159132 ; RRID:Addgene_159132)
