[The description below was written by a language model from this plasmid's Addgene catalogue record and pLannotate feature annotations shown in this document.]
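Description:
pcDNA3.1_ 2xFLAG-2xSTREP_BACH1_Y11F is a mammalian expression plasmid built on a pcDNA3.1 backbone, with a full sequenced length of about 7.75 kb. It is propagated in E. coli through a high-copy ColE1/pUC-type origin and selected with ampicillin via the β-lactamase gene. An f1 origin is also present, which could allow single-stranded DNA production. For selection in mammalian cells, an SV40 early promoter drives the neomycin phosphotransferase gene, terminated by the SV40 polyadenylation signal, conferring G418 resistance for establishing stable lines.

The payload is the human BACH1 coding sequence (roughly 2.2 kb) carrying a Y11F point mutation, cloned between BamHI and XhoI sites that remain intact. Transcription is driven by the CMV immediate early enhancer and promoter and terminated by the bovine growth hormone polyadenylation signal. A T7 promoter sits just upstream of the open reading frame and, with the bGH region, serves as a sequencing primer site. The backbone supplies an N-terminal tandem tag of two FLAG epitopes and two Strep-tag II peptides. The automated annotation picks up only fragments of these, along with a few short spurious matches such as an HIV-1 LTR fragment, a ble fragment and lac-region remnants that are not functional parts of the design. The dual tag permits detection and sequential affinity purification of BACH1, a transcriptional regulator that binds NF-E2 sites and, together with MAF proteins, represses genes of the NFE2L2 (Nrf2) oxidative stress pathway. The record states only that the plasmid expresses BACH1 in mammalian cells and does not describe the functional consequence of Y11F; the associated study concerns control of Bach1 degradation in lung cancer metastasis.
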