Features (pLannotate 1.2.2; 22 found; start..end, strand, type, name):
     28..80      -  misc_feature   bom (fragment): basis of mobility region from pBR322
    235..614     +  enhancer       CMV enhancer: human cytomegalovirus immediate early enhancer
    615..818     +  promoter       CMV promoter: human cytomegalovirus (CMV) immediate early promoter
    814..847     +  LTR            5' LTR (truncated) (fragment): truncated 5' long terminal repeat (LTR) from HIV-1
    863..881     +  promoter       T7 promoter: promoter for bacteriophage T7 RNA polymerase
    926..946     +  CDS            FLAG (fragment): FLAG® epitope tag, followed by an enterokinase cleavage site
   1061..1080    +  CDS            Strep-Tag II (fragment): peptide that binds Strep-Tactin®, an engineered form of streptavidin
   1097..3301    +  CDS            BACH1: BACH1_HUMAN - Experimental evidence at protein level: Swiss-Prot protein existence level 1. Transcriptional regulator that acts as repressor or activator, depending on the context. Binds to NF-E2 DNA binding sites. Plays important roles in coordinating transcription activation and repression by MAFK (By similarity). Together with MAF, represses the transcription of genes under the control of the NFE2L2 oxidative stress pathway (PubMed:24035498). From Homo sapiens (Human).
   3348..3572    +  polyA_signal   bGH poly(A) signal: bovine growth hormone polyadenylation signal
   3576..3597    +  promoter       SV40 promoter (fragment): SV40 enhancer and early promoter
   3618..4046    +  rep_origin     f1 ori (sequence partly withheld): f1 bacteriophage origin of replication; arrow indicates direction of (+) strand synthesis
   4060..4389    +  promoter       SV40 promoter: SV40 enhancer and early promoter
   4456..5247    +  CDS            neo: KKA2_KLEPN - Also known as kan, nptII. Experimental evidence at protein level: Swiss-Prot protein existence level 1. Resistance to kanamycin, neomycin, paromomycin, ribostamycin, butirosin and gentamicin B. From Klebsiella pneumoniae.
   5271..5429    +  CDS            ble (fragment): BLE_KLEPN - Experimental evidence at protein level: Swiss-Prot protein existence level 1. Binding protein with a strong affinity to the bleomycin family of antibiotics. Binds to CL990; an antimitotic-antibiotic compound. From Klebsiella pneumoniae.
   5424..5545    +  polyA_signal   SV40 poly(A) signal: SV40 polyadenylation signal
   5618..5634    -  protein_bind   lac operator: The lac repressor binds to the lac operator to inhibit transcription in E. coli. This inhibition can be relieved by adding lactose or isopropyl-β-D-thiogalactopyranoside (IPTG). lac repressor encoded by lacI
   5642..5672    -  promoter       lac promoter: promoter for the E. coli lac operon
   5687..5708    -  protein_bind   CAP binding site: CAP binding activates transcription in the presence of cAMP. E. coli catabolite activator protein
   5721..5813    -  CDS            lacI (fragment): lac repressor; lacI; The lac repressor binds to the lac operator to inhibit transcription in E. coli. This inhibition can be relieved by adding lactose or isopropyl-β-D-thiogalactopyranoside (IPTG).
   5996..6584    -  rep_origin     ori: high-copy-number ColE1/pMB1/pBR322/pUC origin of replication
   6755..7615    -  CDS            AmpR: β-lactamase; bla; confers resistance to ampicillin, carbenicillin, and related antibiotics
   7616..7720    -  promoter       AmpR promoter: bla
>Addgene plasmid #159132 | pcDNA3.1_ 2xFLAG-2xSTREP_BACH1_Y11F | addgene full sequence | sequence record 311513 | Addgene NGS Result
GACGGATCGGGAGATCTCCCGATCCCCTATGGTGCACTCTCAGTACAATCTGCTCTGATGCCGCATAGTT
AAGCCAGTATCTGCTCCCTGCTTGTGTGTTGGAGGTCGCTGAGTAGTGCGCGAGCAAAATTTAAGCTACA
ACAAGGCAAGGCTTGACCGACAATTGCATGAAGAATCTGCTTAGGGTTAGGCGTTTTGCGCTGCTTCGCG
ATGTACGGGCCAGATATACGCGTTGACATTGATTATTGACTAGTTATTAATAGTAATCAATTACGGGGTC
ATTAGTTCATAGCCCATATATGGAGTTCCGCGTTACATAACTTACGGTAAATGGCCCGCCTGGCTGACCG
CCCAACGACCCCCGCCCATTGACGTCAATAATGACGTATGTTCCCATAGTAACGCCAATAGGGACTTTCC
ATTGACGTCAATGGGTGGAGTATTTACGGTAAACTGCCCACTTGGCAGTACATCAAGTGTATCATATGCC
AAGTACGCCCCCTATTGACGTCAATGACGGTAAATGGCCCGCCTGGCATTATGCCCAGTACATGACCTTA
TGGGACTTTCCTACTTGGCAGTACATCTACGTATTAGTCATCGCTATTACCATGGTGATGCGGTTTTGGC
AGTACATCAATGGGCGTGGATAGCGGTTTGACTCACGGGGATTTCCAAGTCTCCACCCCATTGACGTCAA
TGGGAGTTTGTTTTGGCACCAAAATCAACGGGACTTTCCAAAATGTCGTAACAACTCCGCCCCATTGACG
CAAATGGGCGGTAGGCGTGTACGGTGGGAGGTCTATATAAGCAGAGCTCTCTGGCTAACTAGAGAACCCA
CTGCTTACTGGCTTATCGAAATTAATACGACTCACTATAGGGAGACCCAAGCTGGCTAGCGTTTAAACTT
AAGCTTACCATGGACTACAAGGACGACGATGACAAGGTACCAGGATCTATGGATTATAAAGATGATGATG
ATAAAGGGTCGGCCGCCAGCTGGAGCCACCCTCAGTTCGAGAAGGGAGGAGGAAGCGGCGGAGGCAGCGG
AGGAGGAAGCTGGAGCCACCCGCAGTTCGAGAAAGGAGCTGGATCCTCTCTGAGTGAGAACTCGGTTTTT
GCCTTTGAATCTTCTGTGCATAGCACCAATGTTTTACTCAGCCTTAATGACCAGCGGAAGAAAGATGTGC
TGTGCGATGTCACCATCTTTGTGGAGGGACAGCGGTTCCGCGCTCACCGGTCCGTGCTGGCGGCATGCAG
CAGTTACTTCCACTCAAGAATCGTAGGCCAGGCTGATGGAGAGCTGAACATTACTCTTCCAGAAGAGGTG
ACAGTTAAAGGATTTGAACCTTTAATTCAGTTTGCCTACACTGCTAAACTGATTTTAAGTAAAGAGAATG
TGGATGAAGTGTGCAAATGTGTGGAGTTTTTAAGTGTACATAATATTGAGGAATCCTGCTTTCAGTTTCT
GAAATTTAAGTTTTTGGACTCCACTGCAGACCAGCAAGAATGCCCAAGAAAAAAATGCTTTTCATCACAC
TGTCAGAAAACAGACCTTAAACTTTCACTTTTGGACCAGAGGGATCTAGAAACTGATGAAGTGGAGGAAT
TTCTGGAAAATAAAAATGTTCAGACTCCTCAGTGTAAACTCCGCAGGTATCAAGGAAATGCAAAAGCCTC
ACCTCCTCTACAAGACAGTGCCAGTCAGACATATGAGTCCATGTGCTTAGAGAAGGATGCTGCTCTGGCC
TTGCCTTCTTTATGCCCCAAATACAGAAAATTCCAAAAAGCATTTGGAACTGACAGAGTCCGTACTGGGG
AATCTAGTGTCAAAGACATTCATGCTTCTGTTCAGCCAAATGAAAGGTCTGAAAATGAATGCCTGGGAGG
AGTCCCGGAGTGTAGAGATTTGCAGGTGATGTTAAAATGTGACGAAAGTAAATTAGCAATGGAACCTGAA
GAAACGAAGAAAGATCCTGCTTCTCAGTGCCCAACTGAAAAATCAGAAGTGACTCCTTTCCCCCACAATT
CTTCCATAGACCCTCATGGACTTTATTCTTTGTCTCTTTTACACACATATGACCAATATGGTGACTTGAA
TTTTGCTGGTATGCAAAACACAACAGTGTTAACAGAAAAGCCTTTGTCAGGTACAGACGTCCAAGAAAAA
ACATTTGGTGAAAGTCAGGATTTACCTTTGAAATCCGACTTGGGCACCAGGGAAGATAGTAGTGTTGCAT
CTAGTGATAGGAGTAGTGTGGAGCGAGAAGTGGCAGAACACCTAGCAAAAGGCTTCTGGAGTGACATTTG
CAGCACGGACACTCCTTGCCAAATGCAGTTATCACCTGCTGTGGCCAAAGATGGCTCAGAACAGATCTCA
CAGAAACGGTCTGAGTGTCCGTGGTTAGGTATCAGGATTAGTGAGAGCCCAGAACCAGGTCAAAGGACTT
TCACAACATTAAGTTCTGTCAACTGCCCTTTTATAAGTACTCTGAGTACTGAAGGCTGTTCAAGCAATTT
GGAAATTGGAAACGATGATTATGTTTCAGAACCCCAGCAAGAACCTTGCCCATATGCTTGTGTCATTAGC
TTGGGAGACGACTCTGAGACGGACACCGAAGGAGACAGTGAATCCTGTTCAGCCAGAGAACAAGAATGTG
AGGTAAAACTGCCATTCAATGCACAACGGATAATTTCACTGTCTCGAAATGATTTTCAGTCCTTGTTGAA
AATGCACAAGCTTACTCCAGAACAGCTGGATTGTATCCATGATATTCGAAGAAGAAGTAAAAACAGAATT
GCTGCACAGCGCTGTCGCAAGAGAAAACTTGACTGTATACAGAATCTTGAATCAGAAATTGAGAAGCTGC
AAAGTGAAAAGGAGAGCTTGTTGAAGGAAAGAGATCACATTTTGTCAACTCTGGGTGAGACAAAGCAGAA
CCTAACTGGACTTTGCCAGAAAGTTTGTAAAGAAGCAGCTCTGAGTCAAGAACAAATACAGATACTCGCC
AAGTACTCAGCTGCAGATTGCCCACTTTCATTTTTAATTTCTGAAAAAGATAAAAGTACTCCTGATGGTG
AACTGGCGTTACCATCAATTTTCAGTTTATCTGACCGGCCTCCAGCAGTGCTGCCTCCCTGTGCCAGAGG
AAACAGTGAGCCTGGCTACGCGCGAGGGCAGGAGTCCCAGCAGATGTCCACAGCCACCTCTGAGCAAGCT
GGGCCTGCGGAACAGTGTCGTCAGAGTGGTGGGATCTCAGATTTCTGTCAGCAGATGACTGATAAATGTA
CTACTGATGAGTAACTCGAGTCTAGAGGGCCCGTTTAAACCCGCTGATCAGCCTCGACTGTGCCTTCTAG
TTGCCAGCCATCTGTTGTTTGCCCCTCCCCCGTGCCTTCCTTGACCCTGGAAGGTGCCACTCCCACTGTC
CTTTCCTAATAAAATGAGGAAATTGCATCGCATTGTCTGAGTAGGTGTCATTCTATTCTGGGGGGTGGGG
TGGGGCAGGACAGCAAGGGGGAGGATTGGGAAGACAATAGCAGGCATGCTGGGGATGCGGTGGGCTCTAT
GGCTTCTGAGGCGGAAAGAACCAGCTGGGGCTCTAGGGGGTATCCCC
[124 nt withheld, positions 3618-3741]
C
[91 nt withheld, positions 3743-3833]
A
[49 nt withheld, positions 3835-3883]
CCTTTGACGTTGGAGTCCACGTTCTTT
[37 nt withheld, positions 3911-3947]
ACCCTATCTCGGTCTATTCTTTTGATTTATAAGGGATTTTGCCGATTTCGGCCTATTGGTTAAAAAATGA
GCTGATTTAACAAAAATTTAACGCGAATTAATTCTGTGGAATGTGTGTCAGTTAGGGTGTGGAAAGTCCC
CAGGCTCCCCAGCAGGCAGAAGTATGCAAAGCATGCATCTCAATTAGTCAGCAACCAGGTGTGGAAAGTC
CCCAGGCTCCCCAGCAGGCAGAAGTATGCAAAGCATGCATCTCAATTAGTCAGCAACCATAGTCCCGCCC
CTAACTCCGCCCATCCCGCCCCTAACTCCGCCCAGTTCCGCCCATTCTCCGCCCCATGGCTGACTAATTT
TTTTTATTTATGCAGAGGCCGAGGCCGCCTCTGCCTCTGAGCTATTCCAGAAGTAGTGAGGAGGCTTTTT
TGGAGGCCTAGGCTTTTGCAAAAAGCTCCCGGGAGCTTGTATATCCATTTTCGGATCTGATCAAGAGACA
GGATGAGGATCGTTTCGCATGATTGAACAAGATGGATTGCACGCAGGTTCTCCGGCCGCTTGGGTGGAGA
GGCTATTCGGCTATGACTGGGCACAACAGACAATCGGCTGCTCTGATGCCGCCGTGTTCCGGCTGTCAGC
GCAGGGGCGCCCGGTTCTTTTTGTCAAGACCGACCTGTCCGGTGCCCTGAATGAACTGCAGGACGAGGCA
GCGCGGCTATCGTGGCTGGCCACGACGGGCGTTCCTTGCGCAGCTGTGCTCGACGTTGTCACTGAAGCGG
GAAGGGACTGGCTGCTATTGGGCGAAGTGCCGGGGCAGGATCTCCTGTCATCTCACCTTGCTCCTGCCGA
GAAAGTATCCATCATGGCTGATGCAATGCGGCGGCTGCATACGCTTGATCCGGCTACCTGCCCATTCGAC
CACCAAGCGAAACATCGCATCGAGCGAGCACGTACTCGGATGGAAGCCGGTCTTGTCGATCAGGATGATC
TGGACGAAGAGCATCAGGGGCTCGCGCCAGCCGAACTGTTCGCCAGGCTCAAGGCGCGCATGCCCGACGG
CGAGGATCTCGTCGTGACCCATGGCGATGCCTGCTTGCCGAATATCATGGTGGAAAATGGCCGCTTTTCT
GGATTCATCGACTGTGGCCGGCTGGGTGTGGCGGACCGCTATCAGGACATAGCGTTGGCTACCCGTGATA
TTGCTGAAGAGCTTGGCGGCGAATGGGCTGACCGCTTCCTCGTGCTTTACGGTATCGCCGCTCCCGATTC
GCAGCGCATCGCCTTCTATCGCCTTCTTGACGAGTTCTTCTGAGCGGGACTCTGGGGTTCGAAATGACCG
ACCAAGCGACGCCCAACCTGCCATCACGAGATTTCGATTCCACCGCCGCCTTCTATGAAAGGTTGGGCTT
CGGAATCGTTTTCCGGGACGCCGGCTGGATGATCCTCCAGCGCGGGGATCTCATGCTGGAGTTCTTCGCC
CACCCCAACTTGTTTATTGCAGCTTATAATGGTTACAAATAAAGCAATAGCATCACAAATTTCACAAATA
AAGCATTTTTTTCACTGCATTCTAGTTGTGGTTTGTCCAAACTCATCAATGTATCTTATCATGTCTGTAT
ACCGTCGACCTCTAGCTAGAGCTTGGCGTAATCATGGTCATAGCTGTTTCCTGTGTGAAATTGTTATCCG
CTCACAATTCCACACAACATACGAGCCGGAAGCATAAAGTGTAAAGCCTGGGGTGCCTAATGAGTGAGCT
AACTCACATTAATTGCGTTGCGCTCACTGCCCGCTTTCCAGTCGGGAAACCTGTCGTGCCAGCTGCATTA
ATGAATCGGCCAACGCGCGGGGAGAGGCGGTTTGCGTATTGGGCGCTCTTCCGCTTCCTCGCTCACTGAC
TCGCTGCGCTCGGTCGTTCGGCTGCGGCGAGCGGTATCAGCTCACTCAAAGGCGGTAATACGGTTATCCA
CAGAATCAGGGGATAACGCAGGAAAGAACATGTGAGCAAAAGGCCAGCAAAAGGCCAGGAACCGTAAAAA
GGCCGCGTTGCTGGCGTTTTTCCATAGGCTCCGCCCCCCTGACGAGCATCACAAAAATCGACGCTCAAGT
CAGAGGTGGCGAAACCCGACAGGACTATAAAGATACCAGGCGTTTCCCCCTGGAAGCTCCCTCGTGCGCT
CTCCTGTTCCGACCCTGCCGCTTACCGGATACCTGTCCGCCTTTCTCCCTTCGGGAAGCGTGGCGCTTTC
TCATAGCTCACGCTGTAGGTATCTCAGTTCGGTGTAGGTCGTTCGCTCCAAGCTGGGCTGTGTGCACGAA
CCCCCCGTTCAGCCCGACCGCTGCGCCTTATCCGGTAACTATCGTCTTGAGTCCAACCCGGTAAGACACG
ACTTATCGCCACTGGCAGCAGCCACTGGTAACAGGATTAGCAGAGCGAGGTATGTAGGCGGTGCTACAGA
GTTCTTGAAGTGGTGGCCTAACTACGGCTACACTAGAAGAACAGTATTTGGTATCTGCGCTCTGCTGAAG
CCAGTTACCTTCGGAAAAAGAGTTGGTAGCTCTTGATCCGGCAAACAAACCACCGCTGGTAGCGGTGGTT
TTTTTGTTTGCAAGCAGCAGATTACGCGCAGAAAAAAAGGATCTCAAGAAGATCCTTTGATCTTTTCTAC
GGGGTCTGACGCTCAGTGGAACGAAAACTCACGTTAAGGGATTTTGGTCATGAGATTATCAAAAAGGATC
TTCACCTAGATCCTTTTAAATTAAAAATGAAGTTTTAAATCAATCTAAAGTATATATGAGTAAACTTGGT
CTGACAGTTACCAATGCTTAATCAGTGAGGCACCTATCTCAGCGATCTGTCTATTTCGTTCATCCATAGT
TGCCTGACTCCCCGTCGTGTAGATAACTACGATACGGGAGGGCTTACCATCTGGCCCCAGTGCTGCAATG
ATACCGCGAGACCCACGCTCACCGGCTCCAGATTTATCAGCAATAAACCAGCCAGCCGGAAGGGCCGAGC
GCAGAAGTGGTCCTGCAACTTTATCCGCCTCCATCCAGTCTATTAATTGTTGCCGGGAAGCTAGAGTAAG
TAGTTCGCCAGTTAATAGTTTGCGCAACGTTGTTGCCATTGCTACAGGCATCGTGGTGTCACGCTCGTCG
TTTGGTATGGCTTCATTCAGCTCCGGTTCCCAACGATCAAGGCGAGTTACATGATCCCCCATGTTGTGCA
AAAAAGCGGTTAGCTCCTTCGGTCCTCCGATCGTTGTCAGAAGTAAGTTGGCCGCAGTGTTATCACTCAT
GGTTATGGCAGCACTGCATAATTCTCTTACTGTCATGCCATCCGTAAGATGCTTTTCTGTGACTGGTGAG
TACTCAACCAAGTCATTCTGAGAATAGTGTATGCGGCGACCGAGTTGCTCTTGCCCGGCGTCAATACGGG
ATAATACCGCGCCACATAGCAGAACTTTAAAAGTGCTCATCATTGGAAAACGTTCTTCGGGGCGAAAACT
CTCAAGGATCTTACCGCTGTTGAGATCCAGTTCGATGTAACCCACTCGTGCACCCAACTGATCTTCAGCA
TCTTTTACTTTCACCAGCGTTTCTGGGTGAGCAAAAACAGGAAGGCAAAATGCCGCAAAAAAGGGAATAA
GGGCGACACGGAAATGTTGAATACTCATACTCTTCCTTTTTCAATATTATTGAAGCATTTATCAGGGTTA
TTGTCTCATGAGCGGATACATATTTGAATGTATTTAGAAAAATAAACAAATAGGGGTTCCGCGCACATTT
CCCCGAAAAGTGCCACCTGACGTC
